>Addgene plasmid #220355 | MSCV-opEBNA2-IRES-mCherry | addgene full sequence | sequence record 437048 | Addgene NGS Result
AACTGATTGGTTAGTTCAAATAAGGCACAGGGTCATTTCAGGTCCTTGGGGCACCCTGGAAACATCTGAT
GGTTCTCTAGAAACTGCTGAGGGCGGGACCGCATCTGGGGACCATCTGTTCTTGGCCCTGAGCCGGGGCA
GGAACTGCTTACCACAGATATCCTGTTTGGCCCATATTCTGCTGTCTCTCTGTTCCTAACCTTGATCTGA
ACTTCTCTATTCTCAGTTATGTATTTTCCATGCCTTGCAAAATGGCGTTACTTAAGCTAGCTTGCCAAAC
CTACAGGTGGGGTCTTTCATTCCCCCCTTTTTCTGGAGACTAAATAAAATCTTTTATTTTATCTATGGCT
CGTACTCTATAGGCTTCAGCTGGTGATATTGTTGAGTCAAAACTAGAGCCTGGACCACTGATATCCTGTC
TTTAACAAATTGGACTAATCGCCTCTACGCCGGACGCATCGTGGCCGGCATCACCGGCGCCACAGGTGCG
GTTGCTGGCGCCTATATCGCCGACATCACCGATGGGGAAGATCGGGCTCGCCACTTCGGGCTCATGAGCG
CTTGTTTCGGCGTGGGTATGGTGGCAGGCCCCGTGGCCGGGGGACTGTTGGGCGCCATCTCCTTGCATGC
ACCATTCCTTGCGCCGTCGTTTTACAACGTCGTGACTGGGAAAACCCTGGCGTTACCCAACTTAATCGCC
TTGCAGCACATCCCCCTTTCGCCAGCTGGCGTAATAGCGAAGAGGCCCGCACCGATCGCCCTTCCCAACA
GTTGCGCAGCCTGAATGGCGAATGGCGCCTGATGCGGTATTTTCTCCTTACGCATCTGTGCGGTATTTCA
CACCGCATATGGTGCACTCTCAGTACAATCTGCTCTGATGCCGCATAGTTAAGCCAGCCCCGACACCCGC
CAACACCCGCTGACGCGCCCTGACGGGCTTGTCTGCTCCCGGCATCCGCTTACAGACAAGCTGTGACCGT
CTCCGGGAGCTGCATGTGTCAGAGGTTTTCACCGTCATCACCGAAACGCGCGAGACGAAAGGGCCTCGTG
ATACGCCTATTTTTATAGGTTAATGTCATGATAATAATGGTTTCTTAGACGTCAGGTGGCACTTTTCGGG
GAAATGTGCGCGGAACCCCTATTTGTTTATTTTTCTAAATACATTCAAATATGTATCCGCTCATGAGACA
ATAACCCTGATAAATGCTTCAATAATATTGAAAAAGGAAGAGTATGAGTATTCAACATTTCCGTGTCGCC
CTTATTCCCTTTTTTGCGGCATTTTGCCTTCCTGTTTTTGCTCACCCAGAAACGCTGGTGAAAGTAAAAG
ATGCTGAAGATCAGTTGGGTGCACGAGTGGGTTACATCGAACTGGATCTCAACAGCGGTAAGATCCTTGA
GAGTTTTCGCCCCGAAGAACGTTTTCCAATGATGAGCACTTTTAAAGTTCTGCTATGTGGCGCGGTATTA
TCCCGTATTGACGCCGGGCAAGAGCAACTCGGTCGCCGCATACACTATTCTCAGAATGACTTGGTTGAGT
ACTCACCAGTCACAGAAAAGCATCTTACGGATGGCATGACAGTAAGAGAATTATGCAGTGCTGCCATAAC
CATGAGTGATAACACTGCGGCCAACTTACTTCTGACAACGATCGGAGGACCGAAGGAGCTAACCGCTTTT
TTGCACAACATGGGGGATCATGTAACTCGCCTTGATCGTTGGGAACCGGAGCTGAATGAAGCCATACCAA
ACGACGAGCGTGACACCACGATGCCTGTAGCAATGGCAACAACGTTGCGCAAACTATTAACTGGCGAACT
ACTTACTCTAGCTTCCCGGCAACAATTAATAGACTGGATGGAGGCGGATAAAGTTGCAGGACCACTTCTG
CGCTCGGCCCTTCCGGCTGGCTGGTTTATTGCTGATAAATCTGGAGCCGGTGAGCGTGGGTCTCGCGGTA
TCATTGCAGCACTGGGGCCAGATGGTAAGCCCTCCCGTATCGTAGTTATCTACACGACGGGGAGTCAGGC
AACTATGGATGAACGAAATAGACAGATCGCTGAGATAGGTGCCTCACTGATTAAGCATTGGTAACTGTCA
GACCAAGTTTACTCATATATACTTTAGATTGATTTAAAACTTCATTTTTAATTTAAAAGGATCTAGGTGA
AGATCCTTTTTGATAATCTCATGACCAAAATCCCTTAACGTGAGTTTTCGTTCCACTGAGCGTCAGACCC
CGTAGAAAAGATCAAAGGATCTTCTTGAGATCCTTTTTTTCTGCGCGTAATCTGCTGCTTGCAAACAAAA
AAACCACCGCTACCAGCGGTGGTTTGTTTGCCGGATCAAGAGCTACCAACTCTTTTTCCGAAGGTAACTG
GCTTCAGCAGAGCGCAGATACCAAATACTGTTCTTCTAGTGTAGCCGTAGTTAGGCCACCACTTCAAGAA
CTCTGTAGCACCGCCTACATACCTCGCTCTGCTAATCCTGTTACCAGTGGCTGCTGCCAGTGGCGATAAG
TCGTGTCTTACCGGGTTGGACTCAAGACGATAGTTACCGGATAAGGCGCAGCGGTCGGGCTGAACGGGGG
GTTCGTGCACACAGCCCAGCTTGGAGCGAACGACCTACACCGAACTGAGATACCTACAGCGTGAGCTATG
AGAAAGCGCCACGCTTCCCGAAGGGAGAAAGGCGGACAGGTATCCGGTAAGCGGCAGGGTCGGAACAGGA
GAGCGCACGAGGGAGCTTCCAGGGGGAAACGCCTGGTATCTTTATAGTCCTGTCGGGTTTCGCCACCTCT
GACTTGAGCGTCGATTTTTGTGATGCTCGTCAGGGGGGCGGAGCCTATGGAAAAACGCCAGCAACGCGGC
CTTTTTACGGTTCCTGGCCTTTTGCTGGCCTTTTGCTCACATGTTCTTTCCTGCGTTATCCCCTGATTCT
GTGGATAACCGTATTACCGCCTTTGAGTGAGCTGATACCGCTCGCCGCAGCCGAACGACCGAGCGCAGCG
AGTCAGTGAGCGAGGAAGCGGAAGAGCGCCCAATACGCAAACCGCCTCTCCCCGCGCGTTGGCCGATTCA
TTAATGCAGCTGGCACGACAGGTTTCCCGACTGGAAAGCGGGCAGTGAGCGCAACGCAATTAATGTGAGT
TAGCTCACTCATTAGGCACCCCAGGCTTTACACTTTATGCTTCCGGCTCGTATGTTGTGTGGAATTGTGA
GCGGATAACAATTTCACAATTCTCCCCAGCTCTTTCTGCGCTGTCCATAATGAACTATTTCAGGAGTATT
GGAGTATGTGGATTCAAAACAGTGGCTAATTGAGTCAGGATTACTTAATATTCGACTCCTACCCTCAGAA
TGTTGTTCTCCAACTTCAAGAAACTGTTACCCATGAAAGACCCCCGCTGACGGGTAGTCAATCACTCAGA
GGAGACCCTCCCAAGGAACAGCGAGACCACAAGTCGGATGCAACTGCAAGAGGGTTTATTGGATACACGG
GTACCCGGGCGACGCAGTCTATCGGAGGACTGGCGCGCCGAGTGAGGGGTTGTGGGCTCTTTTATTGAGC
TCGGGGAGCAGAAGCGCGCGAACAGAAGCGAGAAGCGAACTGATTGGTTAGTTCAAATAAGGCACAGGGT
CATTTCAGGTCCTTGGGGCACCCTGGAAACATCTGATGGTTCTCTAGAAACTGCTGAGGGCGGGACCGCA
TCTGGGGACCATCTGTTCTTGGCCCTGAGCCGGGGCAGGAACTGCTTACCACAGATATCCTGTTTGGCCC
ATATTCTGCTGTCTCTCTGTTCCTAACCTTGATCTGAACTTCTCTATTCTCAGTTATGTATTTTCCATGC
CTTGCAAAATGGCGTTACTTAAGCTAGCTTGCCAAACCTACAGGTGGGGTCTTTCATTCCCCCCTTTTTC
TGGAGACTAAATAAAATCTTTTATTTTATCGATAAGCTTGGCTGCAGGTCGACGGTATCGATAAGCTTGA
TAATTCTTAATTAATTTACTTGTACAGCTCGTCCATGCCGCCGGTGGAGTGGCGGCCCTCGGCGCGTTCG
TACTGTTCCACGATGGTGTAGTCCTCGTTGTGGGAGGTGATGTCCAACTTGATGTTGACGTTGTAGGCGC
CGGGCAGCTGCACGGGCTTCTTGGCCTTGTAGGTGGTCTTGACCTCAGCGTCGTAGTGGCCGCCGTCCTT
CAGCTTCAGCCTCTGCTTGATCTCGCCCTTCAGGGCGCCGTCCTCGGGGTACATCCGCTCGGAGGAGGCC
TCCCAGCCCATGGTTTTCTTCTGCATTACGGGGCCGTCTGAGGGGAAGTTGGTGCCGCGCAGCTTCACCT
TGTAGATGAACTCGCCGTCCTGCAGGGAGGAGTCCTGGGTCACGGTCACCACGCCGCCGTCCTCGAAGTT
CATCACGCGCTCCCACTTGAAGCCCTCGGGGAAGGACAGCTTCAAGTAGTCGGGGATGTCGGCGGGGTGC
TTCACGTAGGCCTTGGAGCCGTACATGAACTGAGGGGACAGGATGTCCCAGGCGAAGGGCAGGGGGCCAC
CCTTGGTCACCTTCAGCTTGGCGGTCTGGGTGCCCTCGTAGGGGCGGCCCTCGCCCTCGCCCTCGATCTC
GAACTCGTGGCCGTTCACGGAGCCCTCCATGTGCACCTTGAAGCGCATGAACTCCTTGATGATGGCCATG
TTATCCTCCTCGCCCTTGCTCACCATGGTTGTGGCCATATTATCATCGTGTTTTTCAAAGGAAAACCACG
TCCCCGTGGTTCGGGGGGCCTAGACGTTTTTTTAACCTCGACTAAACACATGTAAAGCATGTGCACCGAG
GCCCCAGATCAGATCCCATACAATGGGGTACCTTCTGGGCATCCTTCAGCCCCTTGTTGAATACGCTTGA
GGAGAGCCATTTGACTCTTTCCACAACTATCCAACTCACAACGTGGCACTGGGGTTGTGCCGCCTTTGCA
GGTGTATCTTATACACGTGGCTTTTGGCCGCAGAGGCACCTGTCGCCAGGTGGGGGGTTCCGCTGCCTGC
AAAGGGTCGCTACAGACGTTGTTTGTCTTCAAGAAGCTTCCAGAGGAACTGCTTCCTTCACGACATTCAA
CAGACCTTGCATTCCTTTGGCGAGAGGGGAAAGACCCCTAGGAATGCTCGTCAAGAAGACAGGGCCAGGT
TTCCGGGCCCTCACATTGCCAAAAGACGGCAATATGGTGGAAAATAACATATAGACAAACGCACACCGGC
CTTATTCCAAGCGGCTTCGGCCAGTAACGTTAGGGGGGGGGGGCGGAATTCGTTAACCTCGAGTTATTGG
ATGCTAGGTCTGGGCCTCTTGCTAGGTCCTTCCACGTAATCCTCGTCGCTGCTGGGAGACTCGGTTGTCT
CGAAGATGTAATCCCAGCTCTCGTCCAGGTCGGCAGGGTCGATGCTAGGAGGATACCAGTCGTCAGGAAA
CAGGATAGGAGCCTCGGGGCTATTGTGGCTCTCAGGCTCGTGGATTGGGGACACGTTAGGTGTGGCGGTG
TGAGAGTTTCTGCACACAGGAGCGGCGTTAGAAGGTCCAGGAGTAGGAGAATCGCCGGCACCTTGTCCTT
GATGCAGTCCCAGCACAGGGCTCAGCTCAGGCATGCTAGGGCTAGATGTGTTTGGCTCAGGCCTCCAAGG
GCCGCCAGGTTTTCTCTGCTTGTCTCTGCTCTTGCCCTTGCCTCTACCTCTTCCACGTCCACGGCCTCTA
CCACGGGACTGTCCTCTGCTCTGTCCCTGGGTCTTAGAAGGCTGTGGAGGGTCACAGATTGGAGGCCACC
ATGGAGGTCCAGATGGCAGATGGTGCAGCTGCTGGTCATTGATCACGCCAGGAGGAGGTTGAGCTGGAGC
AGCAGGAGGTGGCAACTGACTAGGTGGCAGTGGCATAGGAGGGATGTTGTAGAACACGGTGGGGCTTCTA
GGCTCAGGGCTGTCAGGGTCGTTAGGGGTGCTCTGGTGTGTCAGAGGATGCATAGACTGGTCGGGCACGT
GCAGCACTGGCAGATGCATTCTAGGTGGAGATGGTGTGGGCTGCAGTTCTGTAGGCCTCTGCAGCACAGT
CAGCAGAGGTGTTGGAGGAAGTGTGGTAGGCCTGGTTGGTCTTGGAGGCACTGTCAGTGTAGCTGGAGGC
AGTGGTGTAGGAGGTGTAGGCCTAGGAGGCATCATCAGAGGCTGAGGAGGTGTCAGTCTAGGCTGGCTCA
GTGGAGACAGGATGGTAGGAGCGGTTGGTCTGAGTGGAGGCACATGAGGCTGCACCAGTCTAGCCTGTGG
AGCTGTCTGAGGTCCCTGAGGCAGAATCAGGCCTCTGTCGCCTCTAGACTGCCGCACGATGTAGTTGGCC
ATCCACAGCATTCTCATGGCAGAGGCCAGAGGTCCGTGTCCGACATCGTATCCCAGGGGATCTCTATCCA
GAGGACTGGGCTCTTGTGTCCAGGCATCTCTTCTTTGAGGCGGTGGTGGTGGTGGAGGTGGCGGCGGTGG
AGAAGGTGGTGGCGGCGGAGGCGGTGGCGGTGGTGGCGGAGGTGGAGGCGGAGGTGGTGGAGGCGGCGGT
GGCGGTGGAGGCAATGGAGGTGGAACGCCTGTGTTCTCGCCCACGAAGATTGTCAGAGGGATCAGAGGTG
TGTCGCTCAGCTGCTCTTGGTAGGGGTTGCTAGGGATCACGCTCAGGCTAGGGTTGCCCAGGCTGTCTGT
ATCCACGATCAGGTGGTAGGTCTGTCCGCCGTGCAGAGCCAGATAGAAGGTGGGCATGGTGGCAGATCTA
ATTCCGGCGCCTAGAGAAGGAGTGAGGGCTGGATAAAGGGAGGATCGAGGCGGGGTCGAACGAGGAGGTT
CAAGGGGGAGAGACGGGGCGGATGGAGGAAGAGGAGGCGGAGGCTTAGGGTGTACAAAGGGCTTGACCCA
GGGAGGGGGGTCAAAAGCCAAGGCTTCCCAGGTCACGATGTAGGGGACCTGGTCTGGGTGTCCATGCGGG
CCAGGTGAAAAGACCTTGATCTTAACCTGGGTGATGAGGTCTCGGTTAAAGGTGCCGTCTCGCGGCCATC
CGACGTTAAAGGTTGGCCATTCTGCAGAGCAGAAGGTAACCCAACGTCTCTTCTTGACATCTACCGACTG
GTTGTGAGCGATCCGCTCGACATCTTTCCAGTGACCTAAGGTCAAACTTAAGGGAGTGGTAACAGTCTGG
CCCTAATTTTCAGACAAATACAGAAACACAGTCAGACAGAGACAACACAGAACGATGCTGCAGCGCTGCA
GCAGACAAGACGCGCGGCTTCGGTTCCAAACCGAAAGCAAAAATTCAGACGGAGGCGGGAACTGTTTTAG
GTTCTCGTCTCCTACCAGAACCACATATCCTGACGGGGTCGGATTCCACATCGACTCCCTTCCTCAGGTC
GGGCCACAAAAACGGCCCCCAAAGTCCCTGGGACGTCTCCCAGGGTTGCGGCCGGGTGTTCAGAACTCGT
CAGTTCCACCACGGGTCCGCCAGATACAGAGCTAGTTAGCTAACTAGTACAGACGCAGGCGCAAACATTA
GATGCCGGCACAAACACGCACAAAGACAGAGACAGACACGAAACGACCGCTGGCCAGCTTACCTCCCGGC
GGGGGGGTCGGTGGTCCCTGGGCAGGGGTCTCCAAATCTCGGTGGAACCTCCAAATGAAAGACCCCCGAG
GTGGGCAGTCAATCAATCTGAGGAGACCCTCCCAAGGATCAGCGAGTCCACGATTCGGATGCAAACAGCA
AGAGGCTTTATTGGGAATACGGGTACCCGGGCGACGCAGTCTATCGGAGGACTGGCGCGCCGAGTGAGGG
GTTGTGGGCTCTTTTATTGAGCTCGGGGAGCAGAAGCGCGCGAACAGAAGCGAGAAGCG
Features (pLannotate 1.2.2; 20 found; start..end, strand, type, name):
    343..441     -  CDS            env (fragment): murine leukemia virus gPr80 envelope polyprotein precursor; env; proteolytically cleaved into gp70SU and p15TM subunits
    442..643     +  CDS            TcR (fragment): tetracycline efflux protein; tet; confers resistance to tetracycline
    643..792     +  CDS            lacZα (fragment): LacZα fragment of β-galactosidase; lacZ fragment
    798..897     -  misc_feature   bom (fragment): basis of mobility region from pBR322
    999..1034    -  CDS            rop (fragment): Rop protein, which maintains plasmids at low copy number; rop
   1129..1233    +  promoter       AmpR promoter: bla
   1234..2094    +  CDS            AmpR: β-lactamase; bla; confers resistance to ampicillin, carbenicillin, and related antibiotics
   2265..2853    +  rep_origin     ori: high-copy-number ColE1/pMB1/pBR322/pUC origin of replication
   3036..3128    +  CDS            lacI (fragment): lac repressor; lacI; The lac repressor binds to the lac operator to inhibit transcription in E. coli. This inhibition can be relieved by adding lactose or isopropyl-β-D-thiogalactopyranoside (IPTG).
   3141..3162    +  protein_bind   CAP binding site: CAP binding activates transcription in the presence of cAMP. E. coli catabolite activator protein
   3177..3207    +  promoter       lac promoter: promoter for the E. coli lac operon
   3215..3231    +  protein_bind   lac operator: The lac repressor binds to the lac operator to inhibit transcription in E. coli. This inhibition can be relieved by adding lactose or isopropyl-β-D-thiogalactopyranoside (IPTG). lac repressor encoded by lacI
   3393..3907    -  LTR            3' LTR: 3' long terminal repeat from murine embryonic stem cell virus
   3966..3992    -  misc_feature   MCS (fragment): pBluescript multiple cloning site
   4009..4716    -  CDS            mCherry: mCherry is a basic (constitutively fluorescent) red fluorescent protein published in 2004, derived from Discosoma sp.. It is reported to be a very rapidly-maturing monomer with low acid sensitivity.
   4730..5192    -  misc_feature   IRES: internal ribosome entry site (IRES) of the encephalomyocarditis virus (EMCV)
   5317..6777    -  CDS            EBNA2: EBNA2_EBVB9 - Experimental evidence at protein level: Swiss-Prot protein existence level 1. Plays a key role in the activation of the host resting B-cell and stimulation of B-cell proliferation. Acts by up-regulating the expression of viral EBNA1-6, LMP1, LMP2A and LMP2B genes, as well as several host genes including CD21, CD23 and MYC. Activates transcription by acting as an adapter molecule that binds to cellular sequence-specific DNA-binding proteins such as host CBF1, SMARCB1 and SPI1. Once EBNA2 is near promoter sites, its acidic activating domain recruits basal and activation-associated
   6796..7212    -  CDS            gag (truncated): truncated Moloney murine leukemia virus (MMLV) gag gene lacking the start codon
   7279..7620    -  misc_feature   MESV Ψ: packaging signal of murine embryonic stem cell virus
   7684..301     -  LTR            5' LTR (across the origin): 5' long terminal repeat from murine embryonic stem cell virus
