[The description below was written by a language model from this plasmid's Addgene catalogue record and pLannotate feature annotations shown in this document.]
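Description:
MSCV-opEBNA2-IRES-mCherry is a gammaretroviral expression vector built on the pMIGR1 (MSCV-IRES-GFP) backbone, in which the original GFP reporter has been exchanged for mCherry. It is maintained in E. coli as a high-copy plasmid through a ColE1/pUC-type origin and is selected with ampicillin via the β-lactamase gene. The annotated 7.9 kb sequence also carries short remnants of older cloning vectors (fragments of tet, lacZα, lacI, rop and bom, plus a lac promoter/operator), which are backbone relics with no role in the payload.

The proviral cassette lies on the reverse strand of the deposited sequence and is flanked by 5' and 3' long terminal repeats of murine embryonic stem cell virus origin, with the 5' LTR spanning the numbering origin. Downstream of the 5' LTR are the MESV Ψ packaging signal and a truncated MMLV gag segment lacking its start codon, which together support encapsidation of the genomic RNA when gag, pol and env are supplied in trans by packaging cells. No internal promoter is annotated, so transcription is presumably driven by the 5' LTR. The insert is a 1461 bp EBNA2 coding sequence from Epstein-Barr virus strain B95-8, codon-optimised for mammalian expression. It is followed by an EMCV IRES and mCherry, so one bicistronic transcript yields both EBNA2 and a red fluorescent marker that identifies transduced cells.

EBNA2 is a viral transcriptional activator that drives B-cell activation and proliferation by upregulating viral latent genes and host genes such as MYC. The construct is intended for stable retroviral expression of this latent gene in mammalian cells, and the associated study examined EBNA2 together with LMP1 in the transformation of human B cells.
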