Addgene plasmid #220355: MSCV-opEBNA2-IRES-mCherry
Purpose: Expresses EBV latent gene EBNA2 in mammalian cells (EBNA2 coding sequence was optimised for expression)
Depositing lab: Klaus Rajewsky. Depositing organization: Max-Delbrueck-Centrum fuer Molekulare Medizin (MDC). Publication: LMP1 and EBNA2 constitute a minimal set of EBV genes for transformation of human B cells. Zhang J, Sommermann T, Li X, Gieselmann L, de la Rosa K, Stecklum M, Klein F, Kocks C, Rajewsky K. Front Immunol. 2023 Dec 19;14:1331730. doi: 10.3389/fimmu.2023.1331730. eCollection 2023. PubMed 38169736.
Backbone
  Vector backbone: pMIGR1 (MSCV-IRES-GFP)
  Modifications to backbone: GFP replaced by mCherry (Nco I/Sal I)
  Vector type: Mammalian Expression, Retroviral
Growth in bacteria
  Bacterial resistance: Ampicillin, 100 μg/mL
  Growth temperature: 37°C
  Growth strain: NEB Stable
  Copy number: High Copy
Gene/Insert
  Gene/Insert name: opEBNA2 (alt names: expression-optimised EBNA2 coding sequence; expression-optimised Epstein-Barr Nuclear Antigen 2 coding sequence)
  Species: Epstein-Barr Virus (EBV) strain B95-8
  Insert size (bp): 1461
  Mutation: codon-optimised for expression in mammalian cells
  Entrez Gene: EBNA-2 (a.k.a. HHV4_EBNA-2)
Terms and licenses: Academic/Nonprofit Terms; Industry Terms: Not Available to Industry
How to cite: MSCV-opEBNA2-IRES-mCherry was a gift from Klaus Rajewsky (Addgene plasmid # 220355 ; http://n2t.net/addgene:220355 ; RRID:Addgene_220355)
