>Addgene plasmid #220355 | MSCV-opEBNA2-IRES-mCherry | depositor partial sequence | sequence record 432722 | opEBNA2 (expression-optimised EBNA2 coding sequence)
ATGCCCACCTTCTATCTGGCTCTGCACGGCGGACAGACCTACCACCTGATCGTGGATACAGACAGCCTGG
GCAACCCTAGCCTGAGCGTGATCCCTAGCAACCCCTACCAAGAGCAGCTGAGCGACACACCTCTGATCCC
TCTGACAATCTTCGTGGGCGAGAACACAGGCGTTCCACCTCCATTGCCTCCACCGCCACCGCCGCCTCCA
CCACCTCCGCCTCCACCTCCGCCACCACCGCCACCGCCTCCGCCGCCACCACCTTCTCCACCGCCGCCAC
CTCCACCACCACCACCGCCTCAAAGAAGAGATGCCTGGACACAAGAGCCCAGTCCTCTGGATAGAGATCC
CCTGGGATACGATGTCGGACACGGACCTCTGGCCTCTGCCATGAGAATGCTGTGGATGGCCAACTACATC
GTGCGGCAGTCTAGAGGCGACAGAGGCCTGATTCTGCCTCAGGGACCTCAGACAGCTCCACAGGCTAGAC
TGGTGCAGCCTCATGTGCCTCCACTCAGACCAACCGCTCCTACCATCCTGTCTCCACTGAGCCAGCCTAG
ACTGACACCTCCTCAGCCTCTGATGATGCCTCCTAGGCCTACACCTCCTACACCACTGCCTCCAGCTACA
CTGACAGTGCCTCCAAGACCAACCAGGCCTACCACACTTCCTCCAACACCTCTGCTGACTGTGCTGCAGA
GGCCTACAGAACTGCAGCCCACACCATCTCCACCTAGAATGCATCTGCCAGTGCTGCACGTGCCCGACCA
GTCTATGCATCCTCTGACACACCAGAGCACCCCTAACGACCCTGACAGCCCTGAGCCTAGAAGCCCCACC
GTGTTCTACAACATCCCTCCTATGCCACTGCCACCTAGTCAGTTGCCACCTCCTGCTGCTCCAGCTCAAC
CTCCTCCTGGCGTGATCAATGACCAGCAGCTGCACCATCTGCCATCTGGACCTCCATGGTGGCCTCCAAT
CTGTGACCCTCCACAGCCTTCTAAGACCCAGGGACAGAGCAGAGGACAGTCCCGTGGTAGAGGCCGTGGA
CGTGGAAGAGGTAGAGGCAAGGGCAAGAGCAGAGACAAGCAGAGAAAACCTGGCGGCCCTTGGAGGCCTG
AGCCAAACACATCTAGCCCTAGCATGCCTGAGCTGAGCCCTGTGCTGGGACTGCATCAAGGACAAGGTGC
CGGCGATTCTCCTACTCCTGGACCTTCTAACGCCGCTCCTGTGTGCAGAAACTCTCACACCGCCACACCT
AACGTGTCCCCAATCCACGAGCCTGAGAGCCACAATAGCCCCGAGGCTCCTATCCTGTTTCCTGACGACT
GGTATCCTCCTAGCATCGACCCTGCCGACCTGGACGAGAGCTGGGATTACATCTTCGAGACAACCGAGTC
TCCCAGCAGCGACGAGGATTACGTGGAAGGACCTAGCAAGAGGCCCAGACCTAGCATCCAA
